>Addgene plasmid #79111 | RFP-KIF1B beta-FL | addgene partial sequence | sequence record 149844 | CMV-F 5'-CGCAAATGGGCGGTAGGCGTG-3'
AGCAGAGCTCTCTGGCTACTAGAGAACCCACTGCTTACTGGCTTATCGAAATTAATACGACTCACTATAG
GGAGACCCAAGCTTGGTACCATGGTGTCTAAGGGCGAAGAGCTGATTAAGGAGAACATGCACATGAAGCT
GTACATGGAGGGCACCGTGAACAACCACCACTTCAAGTGCACATCCGAGGGCGAAGGCAAGCCCTACGAG
GGCACCCAGACCATGAGAATCAAGGTGGTCGAGGGCGGCCCTCTCCCCTTCGCCTTCGACATCCTGGCTA
CCAGCTTCATGTACGGCAGCAGAACCTTCATCAACCACACCCAGGGCATCCCCGACTTCTTTAAGCAGTC
CTTCCCTGAGGGCTTCACATGGGAGAGAGTCACCACATACGAAGACGGGGGCGTGCTGACCGCTACCCAG
GACACCAGCCTCCAGGACGGCTGCCTCATCTACAACGTCAAGATCAGAGGGGTGAACTTCCCATCCAACG
GCCCTGTGATGCAGAAGAAAACACTCGGCTGGGAGGCCAACACCGAGATGCTGTACCCCGCTGACGGCGG
CCTGGAAGGCAGAAGCGACATGGCCCTGAAGCTCGTGGGCGGGGGCCACCTGATCTGCAACTTCAAGACC
ACATACAGATCCAAGAAACCCGCTAAGAACCTCAAGATGCCCGGCGTCTACTATGTGG
