>Addgene plasmid #79111 | RFP-KIF1B beta-FL | addgene partial sequence | sequence record 149847 | BGH-rev 5'-TAGAAGGCACAGTCGAGG-3'
AATAGGGCCCGTCTAGATTAGTATTTCGACTGGCTCGGGCATCTGCGGGAAAGCTTTGACCGTATTGTGC
CAGCTAGAAGTGGGTTGAAGGCATACAACCAGTCGTTCATGTCTTTGTCATTGAGGGCCTGCAAAAGGAC
CCCACGGTGCTTTGTGCAGACAGCAAAGGTGTTTGGTGTCTTCACCATGGCCTGCTGGTCCTCACTGTAC
TCCACCTGTGCTGTGGACAGGTTAATGATTCCACGCTCCACAGGGTCTTTGTCACTGTTATAGATGAAGA
CATAAGGCCGACGGACGACAACAAAATGTTTAGCCCAGTTACTGTAAAGAGGCTCCTTGAAATGAAGGTA
TCCTTTCTTAGAGACCACTGAGCTTGGTCTAATTTCTTCAATATCTGGAACAAGATTGAGAAATTCGTTT
TTTCCTGCTCGGGCCAAATATGGTGTTTCCACAGCTGGGACAATCTGAAACTGTTCAAATTCTGGGCAGG
GACTAGAGGCCCGGGAATTGGCTTCTGGGGTCTTCTGATCCAGAGAGTTGCTCCTAGAGTCTACCAGAGA
GGGACAGGTGGAGGAGGGAGTGAGGGTGGCACTGCTGAAACTGGACTCAGAGGGATCCCGTCCAATTGGA
GAGATATCAGACAACTTACAGTCACTGACGCTGCCGTGCACCTGGCTGAATTCTCTGTTGAAAGTGTGG
