[The description below was written by a language model from this plasmid's Addgene catalogue record.]
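Description:
RFP-KIF1B beta-FL is a mammalian expression plasmid built on the pcDNA3 backbone (about 5.4 kb without insert). It carries a roughly 5.8 kb insert encoding full-length human KIF1B beta, the beta isoform of kinesin family member 1B, fused at its N terminus to a red fluorescent protein. The coding sequence corresponds to a natural splice variant that lacks exon 25. The fusion was placed between the KpnI and XbaI sites of the polylinker, although the record does not say whether these sites survived cloning. Transcription is driven by the strong constitutive CMV promoter. The use of a BGH reverse sequencing primer is consistent with the bovine growth hormone polyadenylation signal that normally lies downstream of the pcDNA3 cloning site. No feature table is provided, so the exact RFP variant and any linker between the tag and the kinesin are not stated.

The plasmid is maintained in E. coli at high copy number under ampicillin selection. The backbone also provides a neomycin resistance marker, so stably transfected mammalian cells can be selected with G418, in addition to simple transient transfection.

The recorded purpose is mammalian expression of the tagged protein. The N-terminal fluorescent tag allows expressing cells to be identified and the localisation of the kinesin to be followed by microscopy. The associated publication concerns the tumour-suppressor function of KIF1B beta in neuroblastoma and its downstream mediator RNA helicase A. This suggests the plasmid serves as the full-length reference for studying the effects of KIF1B beta expression in that setting.
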