Addgene plasmid #79111: RFP-KIF1B beta-FL
Purpose: Mammalian expression of RFP-KIF1B beta-FL
Depositing lab: Susanne Schlisio. Depositing organization: Lunenfeld-Tanenbaum Research Institute -. Publication: RNA helicase A is a downstream mediator of KIF1Bbeta tumor-suppressor function in neuroblastoma. Chen ZX, Wallis K, Fell SM, Sobrado VR, Hemmer MC, Ramskold D, Hellman U, Sandberg R, Kenchappa RS, Martinson T, Johnsen JI, Kogner P, Schlisio S. Cancer Discov. 2014 Apr;4(4):434-51. doi: 10.1158/2159-8290.CD-13-0362. Epub 2014 Jan 27. PubMed 24469107.
Backbone
  Vector backbone: pcDNA3
  Backbone manufacturer: invitrogen
  Backbone size w/o insert (bp): 5400
  Vector type: Mammalian Expression
  Selectable markers: Neomycin (select with G418)
Growth in bacteria
  Bacterial resistance: Ampicillin, 100 μg/mL
  Growth temperature: 37°C
  Growth strain: DH5alpha
  Copy number: High Copy
Gene/Insert
  Gene/Insert name: RFP-KIF1B beta full length (alt name: kinesin family member 1B)
  Species: H. sapiens (human)
  Insert size (bp): 5780
  Mutation: exon 25 missing (natural splice varient)
  Entrez Gene: KIF1B (a.k.a. CMT2, CMT2A, CMT2A1, HMSNII, KLP, NBLST1)
  Promoter: CMV
  Tag / fusion protein: RFP (N terminal on insert)
  Cloning method: Restriction Enzyme; 5′ cloning site KpnI (unknown if destroyed); 3′ cloning site XbaI (unknown if destroyed)
  Sequencing primers: 5′ CMV-F; 3′ BGH-rev
Terms and licenses: Academic/Nonprofit Terms; Industry Terms: Not Available to Industry
How to cite: RFP-KIF1B beta-FL was a gift from Susanne Schlisio (Addgene plasmid # 79111 ; http://n2t.net/addgene:79111 ; RRID:Addgene_79111)
